>Addgene plasmid #22487 | Hsp90 HA | addgene full sequence | sequence record 202011 | Addgene NGS Result
CGAGCGCAGCGAGTCAGTGAGCGAGGAAGCGGAAGAGCGCCCAATACGCAAACCGCCTCTCCCCGCGCGT
TGGCCGATTCATTAATGCAGCTGGCACGACAGGTTTCCCGACTGGAAAGCGGGCAGTGAGCGCAACGCAA
TTAATGTGAGTTAGCTCACTCATTAGGCACCCCAGGCTTTACACTTTATGCTTCCGGCTCGTATGTTGTG
TGGAATTGTGAGCGGATAACAATTTCACACAGGAAACAGCTATGACCATGATTACGCCAAGCTCTAGCTA
GAGGTCGACGGTATACAGACATGATAAGATACATTGATGAGTTTGGACAAACCACAACTAGAATGCAGTG
AAAAAAATGCTTTATTTGTGAAATTTGTGATGCTATTGCTTTATTTGTAACCATTATAAGCTGCAATAAA
CAAGTTGGGGTGGGCGAAGAACTCCAGCATGAGATCCCCGCGCTGGAGGATCATCCAGCCGGCGTCCCGG
AAAACGATTCCGAAGCCCAACCTTTCATAGAAGGCGGCGGTGGAATCGAAATCTCGTGATGGCAGGTTGG
GCGTCGCTTGGTCGGTCATTTCGAACCCCAGAGTCCCGCTCAGAAGAACTCGTCAAGAAGGCGATAGAAG
GCGATGCGCTGCGAATCGGGAGCGGCGATACCGTAAAGCACGAGGAAGCGGTCAGCCCATTCGCCGCCAA
GCTCTTCAGCAATATCACGGGTAGCCAACGCTATGTCCTGATAGCGGTCCGCCACACCCAGCCGGCCACA
GTCGATGAATCCAGAAAAGCGGCCATTTTCCACCATGATATTCGGCAAGCAGGCATCGCCATGGGTCACG
ACGAGATCCTCGCCGTCGGGCATGCGCGCCTTGAGCCTGGCGAACAGTTCGGCTGGCGCGAGCCCCTGAT
GCTCTTCGTCCAGATCATCCTGATCGACAAGACCGGCTTCCATCCGAGTACGTGCTCGCTCGATGCGATG
TTTCGCTTGGTGGTCGAATGGGCAGGTAGCCGGATCAAGCGTATGCAGCCGCCGCATTGCATCAGCCATG
ATGGATACTTTCTCGGCAGGAGCAAGGTGAGATGACAGGAGATCCTGCCCCGGCACTTCGCCCAATAGCA
GCCAGTCCCTTCCCGCTTCAGTGACAACGTCGAGCACAGCTGCGCAAGGAACGCCCGTCGTGGCCAGCCA
CGATAGCCGCGCTGCCTCGTCCTGCAGTTCATTCAGGGCACCGGACAGGTCGGTCTTGACAAAAAGAACC
GGGCGCCCCTGCGCTGACAGCCGGAACACGGCGGCATCAGAGCAGCCGATTGTCTGTTGTGCCCAGTCAT
AGCCGAATAGCCTCTCCACCCAAGCGGCCGGAGAACCTGCGTGCAATCCATCTTGTTCAATCATGCGAAA
CGATCCTCATCCTGTCTCTTGATCAGATCCGAAAATGGATATACAAGCTCCCGGGAGCTTTTTGCAAAAG
CCTAGGCCTCCAAAAAAGCCTCCTCACTACTTCTGGAATAGCTCAGAGGCAGAGGCGGCCTCGGCCTCTG
CATAAATAAAAAAAATTAGTCAGCCATGGGGCGGAGAATGGGCGGAACTGGGCGGAGTTAGGGGCGGGAT
GGGCGGAGTTAGGGGCGGGACTATGGTTGCTGACTAATTGAGATGCATGCTTTGCATACTTCTGCCTGCT
GGGGAGCCTGGGGACTTTCCACACCTGGTTGCTGACTAATTGAGATGCATGCTTTGCATACTTCTGCCTG
CTGGGGAGCCTGGGGACTTTCCACACCCTAACTGACACACATTCCACAGAATTAATTCGCGTTAAATTTT
TGTTAAATCAGCTCATTTTTTAACCAATAGGCCGAAATCGGCAAAATCCCTTATAAATCAAAAGAATAGA
CCGAGATAGGGT
[37 nt withheld, positions 1903-1939]
AAAGAACGTGGACTCCAACGTCAAAGG
[49 nt withheld, positions 1967-2015]
T
[91 nt withheld, positions 2017-2107]
G
[124 nt withheld, positions 2109-2232]
GGGGATACCCCCTAGAGCCCCAGCTGGTTCTTTCCGCCTCAGAAGCCATAGAGCCCACCGCATCCCCAGC
ATGCCTGCTATTGTCTTCCCAATCCTCCCCCTTGCTGTCCTGCCCCACCCCACCCCCCAGAATAGAATGA
CACCTACTCAGACAATGCGATGCAATTTCCTCATTTTATTAGGAAAGGACAGTGGGAGTGGCACCTTCCA
GGGTCAAGGAAGGCACGGGGGAGGGGCAAACAACAGATGGCTGGCAACTAGAAGGCACAGTCGAGGCTGA
TCAGCGAGCTCTAGCATTTAGGTGACACTATAGAATAGGGCCCTCTAGACTAATCGACTTCTTCCATGCG
AGACGCATCCTCATCGCCCTCGAGAGGGGGGATCTCATCAGGAACTGCAGCATTGGGTTCCTCTGCTGCC
ACTTCATCTTCATCAATACCTAGACCTAGCTTGATCATGCGATAGATGCGGTTGGAGTGGGTCTGGGGAT
CCTCAAGGGAAAAGCCAGAAGATAGCAGGGCGGTTTCAAACAGCAGCACCACCAGGTCCTTAACTGCCTT
ATCATTCTTGTCGGCCTCAGCCTTCTGCCGCAGCGTCTCCACAATGGGGTGGTCAGGGTTGATCTCCAGG
TGCTTTTTGGCCATCATATAGCCCATGGTGGAGTTGTCCCGAAGTGCCTGGGCTTTCATGATCCGCTCCA
TATTGGCTGTCCAGCCGTAGGTGCTGGTCACAATGCAGCAAGGTGAAGACACAAGTCTATTGGAGATTGT
CACCTTCTCAACCTTCTTATCTAAGATTTCTTTCATGAGCTTGCAGAGGTTCTCAAACTTTGCCTTGCTC
TCTTCCATCTTCTTCTTCTCCTCCTCATCCTCAGGCAGCTCCAGACCCTCCTTGGTAACTGAGACCAGGC
TCTTCCCATCAAATTCCTTGAGCTGCTGCACACAGTACTCGTCAATGGGCTCGGTCATATATACCACCTC
GAAGCCCCGTTTCCGCACTCGCTCCACAAAAGCTGAGTTGGCCACCTGCTCTTTGCTCTCACCAGTGATG
TAATAGATGGACTTCTGTGTCTCCTTCATGCGAGAAACATACTCTGACAGAGATGTCATCTCATCTCCAG
ACTGGGAGGTATGATAGCGCAGCAGCTCAGACAGGCGGCGGCGGTTAGTGGAGTCTTCGTGGATTCCAAG
CTTGAGATTTTTAGAGAATGCCTCATAGAATTTCTTGTAATTCTCCTTGTCTTCTGCCAGCTCAGAGAAG
AGCTCAAGGCACTTCTTAACAATGTTTTTGCGAATGACTTTCAAGATTTTGCTCTGCTGGAGCATTTCTC
GGGAGATGTTCAGGGGCAGATCCTCAGAGTCAACCACACCACGGATAAAATTGAGATACTCTGGTATCAA
CTCATCACAGCTGTCCATGATGAACACACGGCGGACATAGAGTTTGATGTTGTTCTTTTTCTTCTTGTTC
TCAAAAAGGTCAAAGGGAGCCCGACGAGGAATAAATAGCAATGCCCTGAATTCCAACTGACCTTCTACAG
AAAAGTGCTTGACTGCCAAGTGGTCTTCCCAGTCATTAGTGAGGCTCTTGTAGAATTCTCCATACTCCTC
TTGGGTGATGTCATCAGGGTTTCTGGTCCAAATAGGCTTGGTCTTGTTTAGTTCTTCCTGATCAATGTAT
TTCTCTTTGATCTTCTTAGTTTTCTTCTTCTTATCCTTACCGCTGTCATCCTCCTCATCTGAACCCACAT
CTTCGATCTTGGGCTTTTCTTCATCATCTTTATCTTCCTCTTCTTTCTCACCTTTCTCTTCCTCTGCCTC
ATCATCACTAATTTCCTTCTCTCGTTCCTTCTCCAAATAAAGGGTGATGGGATAGCCTATGAACTGAGAA
TGCTTCTTCACTACTTCTTTGACCCGCCTCTCTTCTAGGTACTCTGTCTGATCTTCTTTAAGATGGAGGA
TCACTTTGGTACCCCTGCCAATGGGCTCACCATGGTCAGCACGCACAGTGAAGGAACCTCCAGCAGAAGA
CTCCCAAGCATACTGTTCATCATCGTTGTGCTTTGTGATCACAACCACTTTCTCTGCCACCAAGTAGGCA
GAATAAAAGCCAACACCAAACTGCCCAATCATGGAGATGTCTGCACCAGCCTGAAGAGCCTCCATGAATG
CTTTAGTACCAGACTTGGCAATGGTTCCCAAATTATTTATGAGATCAGCTTTGGTCATGCCAATGCCTGT
GTCAACCAAAGTCAGGGTACGTTCCTGAGGGTTGGGGATGATGTCAATTTTCAGCTCTTTACCACTGTCC
AACTTCGAAGGGTCTGTCAGGCTCTCATAGCGAATCTTGTCCAAGGCATCAGAAGCATTAGAGATCAACT
CCCGAAGGAAAATCTCCTTGTTGGAATAGAAGGTATTGATGATGAGGGACATGAGTTGGGCAATTTCTGC
CTGAAAGGCAAAAGTCTCCACCTCCTCCTCTCCATGGTGCACTTCCTCAGCGTAGTCTGGGACGTCGTAT
GGGTACATGGCGCGGCCGCCAGTGTGATGGATATCTGCAGAATTCCAGCACACTGGCGGCCGTTACTAGT
GGATCCGAGCTCGGTACCAAGCTTGGGTCTCCCTATAGTGAGTCGTATTAATTTCGATAAGCCAGTAAGC
AGTGGGTTCTCTAGTTAGCCAGAGAGCTCTGCTTATATAGACCTCCCACCGTACACGCCTACCGCCCATT
TGCGTCAATGGGGCGGAGTTGTTACGACATTTTGGAAAGTCCCGTTGATTTTGGTGCCAAAACAAACTCC
CATTGACGTCAATGGGGTGGAGACTTGGAAATCCCCGTGAGTCAAACCGCTATCCACGCCCATTGATGTA
CTGCCAAAACCGCATCACCATGGTAATAGCGATGACTAATACGTAGATGTACTGCCAAGTAGGAAAGTCC
CATAAGGTCATGTACTGGGCATAATGCCAGGCGGGCCATTTACCGTCATTGACGTCAATAGGGGGCGTAC
TTGGCATATGATACACTTGATGTACTGCCAAGTGGGCAGTTTACCGTAAATACTCCACCCATTGACGTCA
ATGGAAAGTCCCTATTGGCGTTACTATGGGAACATACGTCATTATTGACGTCAATGGGCGGGGGTCGTTG
GGCGGTCAGCCAGGCGGGCCATTTACCGTAAGTTATGTAACGCGGAACTCCATATATGGGCTATGAACTA
ATGACCCCGTAATTGATTACTATTAATAACTAGTCAATAATCAATGTCAACGCGTATATCTGGCCCGTAC
ATCGCGAAGCAGCGCAAAACGCCTAACCCTAAGCAGATTCTTCATGCAATTGTCGGTCAAGCCTTGCCTT
GTTGTAGCTTAAATTTTGCTCGCGCACTACTCAGCGACCTCCAACACACAAGCAGGGAGCAGATACTGGC
TTAACTATGCGGCATCAGAGCAGATTGTACTGAGAGTGCACCATAGGGGATCGGGAGATCTCCCGATCCG
TCGACGTCAGGTGGCACTTTTCGGGGAAATGTGCGCGGAACCCCTATTTGTTTATTTTTCTAAATACATT
CAAATATGTATCCGCTCATGAGACAATAACCCTGATAAATGCTTCAATAATATTGAAAAAGGAAGAGTAT
GAGTATTCAACATTTCCGTGTCGCCCTTATTCCCTTTTTTGCGGCATTTTGCCTTCCTGTTTTTGCTCAC
CCAGAAACGCTGGTGAAAGTAAAAGATGCTGAAGATCAGTTGGGTGCACGAGTGGGTTACATCGAACTGG
ATCTCAACAGCGGTAAGATCCTTGAGAGTTTTCGCCCCGAAGAACGTTTTCCAATGATGAGCACTTTTAA
AGTTCTGCTATGTGGCGCGGTATTATCCCGTATTGACGCCGGGCAAGAGCAACTCGGTCGCCGCATACAC
TATTCTCAGAATGACTTGGTTGAGTACTCACCAGTCACAGAAAAGCATCTTACGGATGGCATGACAGTAA
GAGAATTATGCAGTGCTGCCATAACCATGAGTGATAACACTGCGGCCAACTTACTTCTGACAACGATCGG
AGGACCGAAGGAGCTAACCGCTTTTTTGCACAACATGGGGGATCATGTAACTCGCCTTGATCGTTGGGAA
CCGGAGCTGAATGAAGCCATACCAAACGACGAGCGTGACACCACGATGCCTGTAGCAATGGCAACAACGT
TGCGCAAACTATTAACTGGCGAACTACTTACTCTAGCTTCCCGGCAACAATTAATAGACTGGATGGAGGC
GGATAAAGTTGCAGGACCACTTCTGCGCTCGGCCCTTCCGGCTGGCTGGTTTATTGCTGATAAATCTGGA
GCCGGTGAGCGTGGGTCTCGCGGTATCATTGCAGCACTGGGGCCAGATGGTAAGCCCTCCCGTATCGTAG
TTATCTACACGACGGGGAGTCAGGCAACTATGGATGAACGAAATAGACAGATCGCTGAGATAGGTGCCTC
ACTGATTAAGCATTGGTAACTGTCAGACCAAGTTTACTCATATATACTTTAGATTGATTTAAAACTTCAT
TTTTAATTTAAAAGGATCTAGGTGAAGATCCTTTTTGATAATCTCATGACCAAAATCCCTTAACGTGAGT
TTTCGTTCCACTGAGCGTCAGACCCCGTAGAAAAGATCAAAGGATCTTCTTGAGATCCTTTTTTTCTGCG
CGTAATCTGCTGCTTGCAAACAAAAAAACCACCGCTACCAGCGGTGGTTTGTTTGCCGGATCAAGAGCTA
CCAACTCTTTTTCCGAAGGTAACTGGCTTCAGCAGAGCGCAGATACCAAATACTGTTCTTCTAGTGTAGC
CGTAGTTAGGCCACCACTTCAAGAACTCTGTAGCACCGCCTACATACCTCGCTCTGCTAATCCTGTTACC
AGTGGCTGCTGCCAGTGGCGATAAGTCGTGTCTTACCGGGTTGGACTCAAGACGATAGTTACCGGATAAG
GCGCAGCGGTCGGGCTGAACGGGGGGTTCGTGCACACAGCCCAGCTTGGAGCGAACGACCTACACCGAAC
TGAGATACCTACAGCGTGAGCTATGAGAAAGCGCCACGCTTCCCGAAGGGAGAAAGGCGGACAGGTATCC
GGTAAGCGGCAGGGTCGGAACAGGAGAGCGCACGAGGGAGCTTCCAGGGGGAAACGCCTGGTATCTTTAT
AGTCCTGTCGGGTTTCGCCACCTCTGACTTGAGCGTCGATTTTTGTGATGCTCGTCAGGGGGGCGGAGCC
TATGGAAAAACGCCAGCAACGCGGCCTTTTTACGGTTCCTGGCCTTTTGCTGGCCTTTTGCTCACATGTT
CTTTCCTGCGTTATCCCCTGATTCTGTGGATAACCGTATTACCGCCTTTGAGTGAGCTGATACCGCTCGC
CGCAGCCGAACGAC
Features (pLannotate 1.2.2; 22 found; start..end, strand, type, name):
      1..35      +  rep_origin     RSF ori (fragment): Plasmids containing the RSF 1030 origin of replication can be propagated in E. coli cells that contain additional plasmids with compatible origins.
     37..129     +  CDS            lacI (fragment): lac repressor; lacI; The lac repressor binds to the lac operator to inhibit transcription in E. coli. This inhibition can be relieved by adding lactose or isopropyl-β-D-thiogalactopyranoside (IPTG).
    142..163     +  protein_bind   CAP binding site: CAP binding activates transcription in the presence of cAMP. E. coli catabolite activator protein
    178..208     +  promoter       lac promoter: promoter for the E. coli lac operon
    216..232     +  protein_bind   lac operator: The lac repressor binds to the lac operator to inhibit transcription in E. coli. This inhibition can be relieved by adding lactose or isopropyl-β-D-thiogalactopyranoside (IPTG). lac repressor encoded by lacI
    305..426     -  polyA_signal   SV40 poly(A) signal: SV40 polyadenylation signal
    421..579     -  CDS            ble (fragment): BLE_KLEPN - Experimental evidence at protein level: Swiss-Prot protein existence level 1. Binding protein with a strong affinity to the bleomycin family of antibiotics. Binds to CL990; an antimitotic-antibiotic compound. From Klebsiella pneumoniae.
    603..1394    -  CDS            neo: KKA2_KLEPN - Also known as kan, nptII. Experimental evidence at protein level: Swiss-Prot protein existence level 1. Resistance to kanamycin, neomycin, paromomycin, ribostamycin, butirosin and gentamicin B. From Klebsiella pneumoniae.
   1461..1790    -  promoter       SV40 promoter: SV40 enhancer and early promoter
   1804..2232    -  rep_origin     f1 ori (sequence partly withheld): f1 bacteriophage origin of replication; arrow indicates direction of (+) strand synthesis
   2253..2274    -  promoter       SV40 promoter (fragment): SV40 enhancer and early promoter
   2278..2502    -  polyA_signal   bGH poly(A) signal: bovine growth hormone polyadenylation signal
   2528..2546    +  promoter       SP6 promoter: promoter for bacteriophage SP6 RNA polymerase
   2565..4730    -  CDS            HSP90AB1: HS90B_HUMAN - Also known as HSP90B, HSPC2, HSPCB. Experimental evidence at protein level: Swiss-Prot protein existence level 1. Molecular chaperone that promotes the maturation, structural maintenance and proper regulation of specific target proteins involved for instance in cell cycle control and signal transduction. Undergoes a functional cycle linked to its ATPase activity. This cycle probably induces conformational changes in the client proteins, thereby causing their activation. Interacts dynamically with various co-chaperones that modulate its substrate recognition, ATPase cycle and chap
   4854..4872    -  promoter       T7 promoter: promoter for bacteriophage T7 RNA polymerase
   4888..4921    -  LTR            5' LTR (truncated) (fragment): truncated 5' long terminal repeat (LTR) from HIV-1
   4917..5120    -  promoter       CMV promoter: human cytomegalovirus (CMV) immediate early promoter
   5121..5500    -  enhancer       CMV enhancer: human cytomegalovirus immediate early enhancer
   5655..5707    +  misc_feature   bom (fragment): basis of mobility region from pBR322
   5766..5870    +  promoter       AmpR promoter: bla
   5871..6731    +  CDS            AmpR: β-lactamase; bla; confers resistance to ampicillin, carbenicillin, and related antibiotics
   6902..7490    +  rep_origin     ori: high-copy-number ColE1/pMB1/pBR322/pUC origin of replication
