[The description below was written by a language model from this plasmid's Addgene catalogue record and pLannotate feature annotations shown in this document.]
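Description:
Hsp90 HA is a mammalian expression plasmid built on the pcDNA3 backbone that carries wild-type human Hsp90β (HSP90AB1) with an HA epitope tag at its N terminus. The insert was placed into the polylinker by NotI restriction cloning, with the 5′ site retained and the 3′ site destroyed. The sequenced record is about 7.6 kb, somewhat shorter than the sum of the catalogued backbone and insert sizes. In the feature table the HSP90AB1 coding sequence lies downstream of the human cytomegalovirus immediate-early enhancer and promoter and upstream of the bovine growth hormone polyadenylation signal, giving strong constitutive transcription in transfected mammalian cells. T7 and SP6 phage promoters flank the insert and can serve for sequencing or in vitro transcription. The HA tag is not annotated separately, although there is unannotated sequence between the T7 promoter and the start of the annotated coding region where it would be expected to lie.

Propagation in E. coli relies on a high-copy ColE1/pUC-type origin and the β-lactamase gene for ampicillin selection. An f1 origin is also present. A second cassette, made up of the SV40 early promoter, the neomycin phosphotransferase gene and an SV40 poly(A) signal, allows G418 selection of stably transfected mammalian cells. Several short annotated fragments (lacI, RSF ori, ble, bom, a truncated HIV-1 LTR) appear to be backbone remnants or similarity hits rather than functional elements.

The associated publication concerns activation of endothelial nitric oxide synthase by Hsp90. This fits use of the plasmid to overexpress tagged Hsp90β and to detect or immunoprecipitate it through the HA epitope in studies of chaperone–client interactions.
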