Addgene plasmid #22487: Hsp90 HA
Depositing lab: William Sessa. Depositing organization: Yale University. Publication: Dynamic activation of endothelial nitric oxide synthase by Hsp90. Garcia-Cardena G, Fan R, Shah V, Sorrentino R, Cirino G, Papapetropoulos A, Sessa WC. Nature. 1998 Apr 23. 392(6678):821-4. 10.1038/33934 PubMed 9580552.
Backbone
  Vector backbone: pcDNA3
  Backbone size w/o insert (bp): 5400
  Vector type: Mammalian Expression
Growth in bacteria
  Bacterial resistance: Ampicillin, 100 μg/mL
  Growth temperature: 37°C
  Growth strain: DH5alpha
  Copy number: High Copy
Gene/Insert
  Gene/Insert name: Hsp90 HA (alt name: WT Hsp90beta HA)
  Species: H. sapiens (human)
  Insert size (bp): 2700
  Entrez Gene: HSP90AB1 (a.k.a. D6S182, HSP84, HSP90B, HSPC2, HSPCB)
  Tag / fusion protein: HA (N terminal on insert)
  Cloning method: Restriction Enzyme; 5′ cloning site NotI (not destroyed); 3′ cloning site NotI (destroyed during cloning)
  Sequencing primers: 5′ T7
Terms and licenses: Academic/Nonprofit Terms; Industry Terms: Not Available to Industry
How to cite: Hsp90 HA was a gift from William Sessa (Addgene plasmid # 22487 ; http://n2t.net/addgene:22487 ; RRID:Addgene_22487)
