>Addgene plasmid #22487 | Hsp90 HA | addgene partial sequence | sequence record 109380 | CMV-F 5'-CGCAAATGGGCGGTAGGCGTG-3'
CTATATAAGCAGAGCTCTCTGGCTAACTAGAGAACCCACTGCTTACTGGCTTATCGAAATTAATACGACT
CACTATAGGGAGACCCAAGCTTGGTACCGAGCTCGGATCCACTAGTAACGGCCGCCAGTGTGCTGGAATT
CTGCAGATATCCATCACACTGGCGGCCGCGCCATGTACCCATACGACGTCCCAGACTACGCTGAGGAAGT
GCACCATGGAGAGGAGGAGGTGGAGACTTTTGCCTTTCAGGCAGAAATTGCCCAACTCATGTCCCTCATC
ATCAATACCTTCTATTCCAACAAGGAGATTTTCCTTCGGGAGTTGATCTCTAATGCTTCTGATGCCTTGG
ACAAGATTCGCTATGAGAGCCTGACAGACCCTTCGAAGTTGGACAGTGGTAAAGAGCTGAAAATTGACAT
CATCCCCAACCCTCAGGAACGTACCCTGACTTTGGTTGACACAGGCATTGGCATGACCAAAGCTGATCTC
ATAAATAATTTGGGAACCATTGCCAAGTCTGGTACTAAAGCATTCATGGAGGCTCTTCAGGCTGGTGCAG
ACATCTCCATGATTGGGCAGTTTGGTGTTGGCTTTTATTCTGCCTACTTGGTGGCAGAGAAAGTGGTTGT
GATCACAAAGCACAACGATGATGAACAGTATGCTTGGGAGTCTTCTGCTGGAGGTTCCTTCACTGTGCGT
GCTGACCATGGTGAGCCCATTGGCAGGGGTACCAAAGTGATCCTCCATCTTAAAGAAGATCAGACAGAGT
ACCTAGAAGAGAGGCGGGTCAAAGAAGTAGTGAAGAAGCATTCTCAGTTCATAGGCTATCCCATCACCCT
TTATTTGGAGAAGGAACGAGAGAAGGAAATTAGTGATGATGAGGCAGAGGAAGAGAAAGGTGAGAAAGAA
GAGGAAGATAAAGATGATGAAGAAAAGCCCAAGATCGAAGATGTGGGTTCAGATGAGGAGGATGACAGCG
GTAAGGATAAGAAGAAGAAAACTAAGAAGATCAAAGAGAAATACATTGATCAGGAAGAACTAAACAAGAC
CAAGCCTATTTGGACCAGAAACCCTGATGACATCACCCAAGAGGAGTATGGAGAATTCTACAAGAGCCTC
ACTAATGACTGG
